Addgene plasmid #241209: SA-linker-P2A-mNeongreen-ORF2
Purpose: Middle entry vector for mini-Golden subcloning platform; mNeongreen
Depositing lab: Junsu Kang. Depositing organization: University of Wisconsin, Madison. Publication: Advancing knock-in approaches for robust genome editing in zebrafish. Rodriguez-Parks A, Beezley EG, Manna S, Silaban I, Almutawa SI, Cao S, Ahmed H, Guyer M, Baker S, Richards MP, Kang J. Biol Open. 2026 Feb 2:bio.062472. doi: 10.1242/bio.062472. PubMed 41630603.
Backbone
  Vector backbone: pU6a:sgRNA#61
  Vector type: Mini-Golden
Growth in bacteria
  Bacterial resistance: Spectinomycin, 50 μg/mL
  Growth temperature: 37°C
  Growth strain: DH5alpha
  Copy number: Unknown
Gene/Insert
  Gene/Insert name: mNeongreen
  Species: Synthetic
  Mutation: TCGC linker
  Cloning method: Restriction Enzyme; 5′ cloning site Unknown (unknown if destroyed); 3′ cloning site Unknown (unknown if destroyed)
Terms and licenses: Academic/Nonprofit Terms; Industry Terms: Not Available to Industry
How to cite: SA-linker-P2A-mNeongreen-ORF2 was a gift from Junsu Kang (Addgene plasmid # 241209 ; http://n2t.net/addgene:241209 ; RRID:Addgene_241209)
