[The description below was written by a language model from this plasmid's Addgene catalogue record and pLannotate feature annotations shown in this document.]
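Description:
SA-linker-P2A-mNeongreen-ORF2 is a small (about 3.5 kb) bacterial cloning plasmid that serves as a middle entry vector in the mini-Golden subcloning platform, a modular assembly system associated with work on knock-in genome editing in zebrafish. It is built on the pU6a:sgRNA#61 backbone and is propagated in E. coli through a high-copy ColE1/pUC-type origin. Selection is with spectinomycin, conferred by the aadA (SmR) aminoglycoside adenylyltransferase gene. This gene sits downstream of fragments of a class 1 integron Pc promoter and a truncated gentamicin resistance gene, which look like remnants of the original resistance cassette. rrnB T1 and T2 terminators flank the cloning region, and short lacZα and lacI fragments are backbone leftovers rather than functional elements.

The payload is the coding sequence of mNeonGreen, a bright monomeric yellow-green fluorescent protein. The annotation also detects an SV40 polyadenylation signal and a T7 promoter fragment just after the reporter, both on the opposite strand, so their functional role here is unclear from the record. The construct name indicates that a splice acceptor (SA), a linker and a P2A self-cleaving peptide precede the reporter, although these elements were not picked up by the automated annotation. The catalogue lists a "TCGC linker" as the modification, and "ORF2" presumably denotes one of several reading-frame variants, though the record does not define it. In such a design, the splice acceptor would capture an endogenous transcript and P2A would release mNeonGreen as a separate protein. No eukaryotic promoter is annotated, and the cloning sites are not stated. The module is intended for combination with other mini-Golden parts to build donor constructs.
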