Features (pLannotate 1.2.2; 11 found; start..end, strand, type, name):
     41..84      +  terminator     rrnB T1 terminator: Escherichia coli rrnB; transcription terminator T1 from the E. coli rrnB gene
    131..167     -  CDS            lacZα (fragment): LacZα fragment of β-galactosidase; lacZ fragment
    321..1028    +  CDS            mNeonGreen: bright monomeric yellow-green fluorescent protein derived from LanYFP (Shaner et al., 2013)
   1036..1053    -  promoter       T7 promoter (fragment): promoter for bacteriophage T7 RNA polymerase
   1058..1192    -  polyA_signal   SV40 poly(A) signal: SV40 polyadenylation signal
   1367..1390    +  promoter       Pc promoter (fragment): intI1 (promoter lies within the coding sequence); class 1 integron promoter
   1566..1622    +  CDS            GmR (fragment): gentamycin acetyltransferase; aacC1; confers resistance to gentamycin
   1629..2420    +  CDS            SmR: aminoglycoside adenylyltransferase (Murphy, 1985); aadA; confers resistance to spectinomycin and streptomycin
   2513..3101    +  rep_origin     ori: high-copy-number ColE1/pMB1/pBR322/pUC origin of replication
   3284..3376    +  CDS            lacI (fragment): lac repressor; lacI; The lac repressor binds to the lac operator to inhibit transcription in E. coli. This inhibition can be relieved by adding lactose or isopropyl-β-D-thiogalactopyranoside (IPTG).
   3431..3458    -  terminator     rrnB T2 terminator: transcription terminator T2 from the E. coli rrnB gene
>Addgene plasmid #241209 | SA-linker-P2A-mNeongreen-ORF2 | addgene full sequence | sequence record 484611 | Addgene NGS Result
ATTTGTCCTACTCAGGAGAGCGTTCACCGACAAACAACAGATAAAACGAAAGGCCCAGTCTTCCGACTGA
GCCTTTCGTTTTATTTGATGCCTGGCAGTTCCCTACTCTCGCGTTAACGCTAGCATGGATGTTTTCCCAG
TCACGACGTTGTAAAACGACGGCCAGTCTTAAGCTCGGGCCCGGTCTCTTCGCCACTAATCCGGAGTGTG
TGTGTGTTTCTGACGTGTCTCTCTCTTCCCTTTTTTTTTTCAGCGGCTCTGGGGCTACAAACTTCTCTCT
GCTGAAACAAGCTGGCGACGTGGAGGAGAACCCTGGACCTGTGAGCAAGGGCGAGGAGGATAACATGGCC
TCTCTCCCAGCGACACATGAGTTACACATCTTTGGCTCCATCAACGGTGTGGACTTTGACATGGTGGGTC
AGGGCACCGGCAATCCAAATGATGGTTATGAGGAGTTAAACCTGAAGTCCACCAAGGGTGACCTCCAGTT
CTCCCCCTGGATTCTGGTCCCTCATATCGGGTATGGCTTCCATCAGTACCTGCCCTACCCTGACGGGATG
TCGCCTTTCCAGGCCGCCATGGTAGATGGCTCCGGCTACCAAGTCCATCGCACAATGCAGTTTGAAGATG
GTGCCTCCCTTACTGTTAACTACCGCTACACCTACGAGGGAAGCCACATCAAAGGAGAGGCCCAGGTGAA
GGGGACTGGTTTCCCTGCTGACGGTCCTGTGATGACCAACTCGCTGACCGCTGCGGACTGGTGCAGGTCG
AAGAAGACTTACCCCAACGACAAAACCATCATCAGTACCTTTAAGTGGAGTTACACCACTGGAAATGGCA
AGCGCTACCGGAGCACTGCGCGGACCACCTACACCTTTGCCAAGCCAATGGCGGCTAACTATCTGAAGAA
CCAGCCGATGTACGTGTTCCGTAAGACGGAGCTCAAGCACTCCAAGACCGAGCTCAACTTCAAGGAGTGG
CAAAAGGCCTTTACCGATGTGATGGGCATGGACGAGCTGTACAAGTAAGCTAGAACTATAGTGAGTCGTA
TTACGTAGATCCAGACATGATAAGATACATTGATGAGTTTGGACAAACCACAACTAGAATGCAGTGAAAA
AAATGCTTTATTTGTGAAATTTGTGATGCTATTGCTTTATTTGTAACCATTATAAGCTGCAATAAACAAG
TTAACAACAACAATTGCATTCATTTTATGTTTCAGGTTCAGGGGGAGGTGTGGGAGGTTTTTTAATTCCT
CAAGAGACCTCTAGACCAGCCAGGACAGAAATGCCTCGACTTCGCTGCTACCCAAGGTTGCCGGGTGACG
CACACCGTGGAAACGGATGAAGGCACGAACCCAGTGGACATAAGCCTGTTCGGTTCGTAAGCTGTAATGC
AAGTAGCGTATGCGCTCACGCAACTGGTCCAGAACCTTGACCGAACGCAGCGGTGGTAACGGCGCAGTGG
CGGTTTTCATGGCTTGTTATGACTGTTTTTTTGGGGTACAGTCTATGCCTCGGGCATCCAAGCAGCAAGC
GCGTTACGCCGTGGGTCGATGTTTGATGTTATGGAGCAGCAACGATGTTACGCAGCAGGGCAGTCGCCCT
AAAACAAAGTTAAACATTATGAGGGAAGCGGTGATCGCCGAAGTATCGACTCAACTATCAGAGGTAGTTG
GCGTCATCGAGCGCCATCTCGAACCGACGTTGCTGGCCGTACATTTGTACGGCTCCGCAGTGGATGGCGG
CCTGAAGCCACACAGTGATATTGATTTGCTGGTTACGGTGACCGTAAGGCTTGATGAAACAACGCGGCGA
GCTTTGATCAACGACCTTTTGGAAACTTCGGCTTCCCCTGGAGAGAGCGAGATTCTCCGCGCTGTAGAAG
TCACCATTGTTGTGCACGACGACATCATTCCGTGGCGTTATCCAGCTAAGCGCGAACTGCAATTTGGAGA
ATGGCAGCGCAATGACATTCTTGCAGGTATCTTCGAGCCAGCCACGATCGACATTGATCTGGCTATCTTG
CTGACAAAAGCAAGAGAACATAGCGTTGCCTTGGTAGGTCCAGCGGCGGAGGAACTCTTTGATCCGGTTC
CTGAACAGGATCTATTTGAGGCGCTAAATGAAACCTTAACGCTATGGAACTCGCCGCCCGACTGGGCTGG
CGATGAGCGAAATGTAGTGCTTACGTTGTCCCGCATTTGGTACAGCGCAGTAACCGGCAAAATCGCGCCG
AAGGATGTCGCTGCCGACTGGGCAATGGAGCGCCTGCCGGCCCAGTATCAGCCCGTCATACTTGAAGCTA
GACAGGCTTATCTTGGACAAGAAGAAGATCGCTTGGCCTCGCGCGCAGATCAGTTGGAAGAATTTGTCCA
CTACGTGAAAGGCGAGATCACCAAGGTAGTCGGCAAATAACCCTCGAGCCACCCATGACCAAAATCCCTT
AACGTGAGTTACGCGTCGTTCCACTGAGCGTCAGACCCCGTAGAAAAGATCAAAGGATCTTCTTGAGATC
CTTTTTTTCTGCGCGTAATCTGCTGCTTGCAAACAAAAAAACCACCGCTACCAGCGGTGGTTTGTTTGCC
GGATCAAGAGCTACCAACTCTTTTTCCGAAGGTAACTGGCTTCAGCAGAGCGCAGATACCAAATACTGTT
CTTCTAGTGTAGCCGTAGTTAGGCCACCACTTCAAGAACTCTGTAGCACCGCCTACATACCTCGCTCTGC
TAATCCTGTTACCAGTGGCTGCTGCCAGTGGCGATAAGTCGTGTCTTACCGGGTTGGACTCAAGACGATA
GTTACCGGATAAGGCGCAGCGGTCGGGCTGAACGGGGGGTTCGTGCACACAGCCCAGCTTGGAGCGAACG
ACCTACACCGAACTGAGATACCTACAGCGTGAGCTATGAGAAAGCGCCACGCTTCCCGAAGGGAGAAAGG
CGGACAGGTATCCGGTAAGCGGCAGGGTCGGAACAGGAGAGCGCACGAGGGAGCTTCCAGGGGGAAACGC
CTGGTATCTTTATAGTCCTGTCGGGTTTCGCCACCTCTGACTTGAGCGTCGATTTTTGTGATGCTCGTCA
GGGGGGCGGAGCCTATGGAAAAACGCCAGCAACGCGGCCTTTTTACGGTTCCTGGCCTTTTGCTGGCCTT
TTGCTCACATGTTCTTTCCTGCGTTATCCCCTGATTCTGTGGATAACCGTATTACCGCCTTTGAGTGAGC
TGATACCGCTCGCCGCAGCCGAACGACCGAGCGCAGCGAGTCAGTGAGCGAGGAAGCGGAAGAGCGCCCA
ATACGCAAACCGCCTCTCCCCGCGCGTTGGCCGATTCATTAATGCAGCTGGCACGACAGGTTTCCCGACT
GGAAAGCGGGCAGTGAGCGCAACGCAATTAATACGCGTACCGCTAGCCAGGAAGAGTTTGTAGAAACGCA
AAAAGGCCATCCGTCAGGATGGCCTTCTGCTTAGTTTGATGCCTGGCAGTTTATGGCGGGCGTCCTGCCC
GCCACCCTCCGGGCCGTTGCTTCACAACGTTCAAATCCGCTCCCGGCGG
